Addgene plasmid #230355: AiP11607 - pAAV-hsA2-AiE0113m-minRho-SYFP2-WPRE3-BGHpA (Alias: CN1607)
Purpose: AiE0113m is an enhancer sequence, designed to drive AAV-mediated transgene expression in specific populations of brain cells
Depositing lab: Allen Institute for Brain Science & Jonathan Ting. Depositing organization: Allen Institute. Publication: A suite of enhancer AAVs and transgenic mouse lines for genetic access to cortical cell types. Ben-Simon Y, Hooper M, Narayan S, Daigle TL, Dwivedi D, Way SW, Oster A, Stafford DA, Mich JK, Taormina MJ, Martinez RA, Opitz-Araya X, Roth JR, Alexander JR, Allen S, Amster A, Arbuckle J, Ayala A, Baker PM, Bakken TE, Barcelli T, Barta S, Bendrick J, Bertagnolli D, Bielstein C, Bishwakarma P, Bowlus J, Boyer G, Brouner K, Casian B, Casper T, Chakka AB, Chakrabarty R, Chance RK, Chavan S, Clark M, Colbert K, Collman F, Daniel S, Departee M, DiValentin P, Donadio N, Dotson N, Egdorf T, Fliss T, Gabitto M, Garcia J, Gary A, Gasperini M, Gloe J, Goldy J, Gore BB, Graybuck L, Greisman N, Haeseleer F, Halterman C, Haradon Z, Hastings SD, Helback O, Ho W, Hockemeyer D, Huang C, Huff S, Hunker A, Johansen N, Jones D, Juneau Z, Kalmbach B, Kannan M, Khem S, Kussick E, Kutsal R, Larsen R, Lee C, Lee AY, Leibly M, Lenz GH, Li S, Liang E, Lusk N, Madigan Z, Malloy J, Malone J, McCue R, Melchor J, Mollenkopf T, Moosman S, Morin E, Newman D, Ng L, Ngo K, Omstead V, Otto S, Oyama A, Pena N, Pham T, Phillips E, Pom CA, Potekhina L, Ransford S, Ray PL, Rette D, Reynoldson C, Rimorin C, Rocha D, Ruiz A, Sanchez REA, Sawyer L, Sedeno-Cortes A, Sevigny JP, Shapovalova N, Shepard N, Shulga L, Sigler AR, Siverts L, Soliman S, Somasundaram S, Staats B, Stewart K, Szelenyi E, Tieu M, Trader C, Tran A, van Velthoven CTJ, Walker M, Wang Y, Weed N, Wirthlin M, Wood T, Wynalda B, Yao Z, Zhou T, Ariza J, Dee N, Reding M, Ronellenfitch K, Mufti S, Sunkin SM, Smith KA, Esposito L, Waters J, Thyagarajan B, Yao S, Lein ES, Zeng H, Levi BP, Ngai J, Ting JT, Tasic B. Cell. 2025 May 16:S0092-8674(25)00513-6. doi: 10.1016/j.cell.2025.05.002. PubMed 40403729.
Backbone
  Vector backbone: pAAV2
  Vector type: AAV
Growth in bacteria
  Bacterial resistance: Ampicillin, 100 μg/mL
  Growth temperature: 37°C
  Growth strain: NEB Stable
  Copy number: High Copy
Gene/Insert
  Gene/Insert name: SYFP2
  Species: Synthetic
  Promoter: minRho
  Cloning method: Gibson Cloning
Terms and licenses: Academic/Nonprofit Terms; Industry Terms: Not Available to Industry
How to cite: AiP11607 - pAAV-hsA2-AiE0113m-minRho-SYFP2-WPRE3-BGHpA (Alias: CN1607) was a gift from Allen Institute for Brain Science & Jonathan Ting (Addgene plasmid # 230355 ; http://n2t.net/addgene:230355 ; RRID:Addgene_230355)
