[The description below was written by a language model from this plasmid's Addgene catalogue record and pLannotate feature annotations shown in this document.]
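Description:
AiP11607 - pAAV-hsA2-AiE0113m-minRho-SYFP2-WPRE3-BGHpA (alias CN1607) is an AAV transfer plasmid built on a pAAV2 backbone. It is one of a large set of enhancer-driven AAV vectors made to give genetic access to defined cortical cell types. In bacteria the 4.9 kb plasmid replicates from a high-copy ColE1/pUC-type origin and is selected with ampicillin through the bla gene and its own promoter. An f1 phage origin is also present, along with small remnants of the pBR322 bom and rop regions. The recorded propagation strain is a recombination-deficient one, which suits plasmids carrying repeat-rich ITRs.

The payload lies between AAV2 inverted terminal repeats, which direct replication and packaging of the cassette into recombinant AAV particles. The right ITR is annotated in full, whereas only short fragments of the left ITR were detected. According to the name and catalogue fields, the AiE0113m enhancer sits upstream of a minimal rhodopsin promoter (minRho). The minimal promoter is expected to provide little activity by itself, so expression should depend on the cell-type specificity of the enhancer. Neither of these elements, nor the "hsA2" element in the name, appears in the automated feature table, and the record does not define hsA2. They presumably fall in the unannotated stretch ahead of the reporter. The transcribed unit encodes SYFP2, a fast-maturing monomeric yellow fluorescent protein. It is followed by WPRE3, a shortened woodchuck posttranscriptional element annotated as two WPRE fragments, which boosts transcript stability and expression, and then by the bovine growth hormone polyadenylation signal.

The construct is a reporter virus for labelling the brain cell populations in which AiE0113m is active. The record does not say which populations these are.
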