Features (pLannotate 1.2.2; 14 found; start..end, strand, type, name):
     12..39      +  repeat_region  AAV2 ITR (fragment): inverted terminal repeat of adeno-associated virus serotype 2 inverted
     68..95      +  repeat_region  AAV2 ITR (fragment): inverted terminal repeat of adeno-associated virus serotype 2 inverted
    949..1665    +  CDS            SYFP2: SYFP2 is a basic (constitutively fluorescent) yellow fluorescent protein published in 2006, derived from Aequorea victoria. It is reported to be a very rapidly-maturing monomer with moderate acid sensitivity.
   1680..1837    +  misc_feature   WPRE (fragment): woodchuck hepatitis virus posttranscriptional regulatory element
   1843..1923    +  misc_feature   WPRE (fragment): woodchuck hepatitis virus posttranscriptional regulatory element
   1940..2051    +  polyA_signal   bGH poly(A) signal: bovine growth hormone polyadenylation signal
   2169..2309    +  repeat_region  AAV2 ITR: inverted terminal repeat of adeno-associated virus serotype 2 inverted
   2314..2365    -  misc_feature   bom (fragment): basis of mobility region from pBR322
   2384..2839    +  rep_origin     f1 ori (sequence partly withheld): f1 bacteriophage origin of replication; arrow indicates direction of (+) strand synthesis
   2840..2889    -  misc_feature   bom (fragment): basis of mobility region from pBR322
   2991..3026    -  CDS            rop (fragment): Rop protein, which maintains plasmids at low copy number; rop
   3121..3225    +  promoter       AmpR promoter: bla
   3226..4086    +  CDS            AmpR: β-lactamase; bla; confers resistance to ampicillin, carbenicillin, and related antibiotics
   4257..4845    +  rep_origin     ori: high-copy-number ColE1/pMB1/pBR322/pUC origin of replication
>Addgene plasmid #230355 | AiP11607 - pAAV-hsA2-AiE0113m-minRho-SYFP2-WPRE3-BGHpA (Alias: CN1607) | addgene full sequence | sequence record 461899 | Addgene NGS Result
CCTGCAGGCAGCTGCGCGCTCGCTCGCTCACTGAGGCCGCCCGGGCGTCGGGCGACCTTTGGTCGCCCGG
CCTCAGTGAGCGAGCGAGCGCGCAGAGAGGGAGTGGCCAACTCCATCACTAGGGGTTCCTGCGGCCGCAA
CGCGTTTAGAACAATGGCTGGCCCATAGTAAATGCCGTGTTAGTGTGTTAGTTGCTGTTCTTCCACGTCA
GAAGAGGCACAGACAAATTACCACCAGGTGGCGCTCAGAGTCTGCGGAGGCATCACAACAGCCCTGAATT
TGAATCCTGCTCTGCCACTGCCTAGTTGAGACCTTTTACTACCTGACTAGCTGTTTGTGTATTTTAGGTG
TTTGTTTCCGGATGCCATCGAAGGAAACTGCGCATCCCACAATTCACCGAGGTTTGTTTTCCCCTCCAAC
TCCAGATGGCCTATCTGGGGACAGCAGAGGCCCCTAGGTGCGGGCCGTTGCAGTTTTTTGATGAGCTGCA
CACATATGGATACCCGAACATCTGGAGCGGCCATGTGCTGCTTGGGGCAGGCCAGCCCTGGTGAGCCAAT
CCAGGGGCCCCGGGGTGCCGGGAGGCAGCAGGGCCCAGCCAGTGAGCGCGGATAAATTATTCATGAACGA
GTTATTTGTGGTGCAAGGGGTTCATCAGCTACTTTGATTAAAAGTCCAACGAGTAATGAATATGCAAACG
CCAGCGACTGCTCCAAGCAACAGATTTGTCAAATTGTCTGTACTTCACCGGAATTCGATATCATAATCAA
CCATAGGTACCGAGCTCGGGATTCAGCCGGGAGCTTAGGGAGGGGAGGTCACTTCATAAGGGCCTGGGGG
GGGAGTTGGAGCCACGAGTCGTCCAGCCGGAGCCCCGTGTGGCTGAGCTCCGGCCTCAGAAGCATCCCCG
GGTTGGATCCTTCGAAGCTAGCGCTACCGGTCGCCACCATGGTGAGCAAGGGCGAGGAGCTGTTCACCGG
GGTGGTGCCCATCCTGGTCGAGCTGGACGGCGACGTAAACGGCCACAAGTTCAGCGTGTCCGGCGAGGGC
GAGGGCGATGCCACCTACGGCAAGCTGACCCTGAAGCTGATCTGCACCACCGGCAAGCTGCCCGTGCCCT
GGCCCACCCTCGTGACCACCCTGGGCTACGGCGTGCAGTGCTTCGCCCGCTACCCCGACCACATGAAGCA
GCACGACTTCTTCAAGTCCGCCATGCCCGAAGGCTACGTCCAGGAGCGCACCATCTTCTTCAAGGACGAC
GGCAACTACAAGACCCGCGCCGAGGTGAAGTTCGAGGGCGACACCCTGGTGAACCGCATCGAGCTGAAGG
GCATCGACTTCAAGGAGGACGGCAACATCCTGGGGCACAAGCTGGAGTACAACTACAACAGCCACAACGT
CTATATCACCGCCGACAAGCAGAAGAACGGCATCAAGGCCAACTTCAAGATCCGCCACAACATCGAGGAC
GGCGGCGTGCAGCTCGCCGACCACTACCAGCAGAACACCCCCATCGGCGACGGCCCCGTGCTGCTGCCCG
ACAACCACTACCTGAGCTACCAGTCCAAGCTGAGCAAAGACCCCAACGAGAAGCGCGATCACATGGTCCT
GCTGGAGTTCGTGACCGCCGCCGGGATCACTCTCGGCATGGACGAGCTGTACAAGTAAGTCGACATCATA
ATCAACCTCTGGATTACAAAATTTGTGAAAGATTGACTGGTATTCTTAACTATGTTGCTCCTTTTACGCT
ATGTGGATACGCTGCTTTAATGCCTTTGTATCATGCTATTGCTTCCCGTATGGCTTTCATTTTCTCCTCC
TTGTATAAATCCTGGTTAGTTCTTGCCACGGCGGAACTCATCGCCGCCTGCCTTGCCCGCTGCTGGACAG
GGGCTCGGCTGTTGGGCACTGACAATTCCGTGGCTCGAGAGATCTTCGACTGTGCCTTCTAGTTGCCAGC
CATCTGTTGTTTGCCCCTCCCCCGTGCCTTCCTTGACCCTGGAAGGTGCCACTCCCACTGTCCTTTCCTA
ATAAAATGAGGAAATTGCATCGCATTGTCTGAGTAGGTGTCATTCTATTCTGGGGGGTGGGGTGGGGCAG
GACAGCAAGGGGGAGGATTGGGAAGACAATAGCAGGCATGAGATCTCACGTGCGGACCGAGCGGCCGCAG
GAACCCCTAGTGATGGAGTTGGCCACTCCCTCTCTGCGCGCTCGCTCGCTCACTGAGGCCGGGCGACCAA
AGGTCGCCCGACGCCCGGGCTTTGCCCGGGCGGCCTCAGTGAGCGAGCGAGCGCGCAGCTGCCTGCAGGG
GCGCCTGATGCGGTATTTTCTCCTTACGCATCTGTGCGGTATTTCACACCGCATA
[95 nt withheld, positions 2366-2460]
T
[46 nt withheld, positions 2462-2507]
C
[141 nt withheld, positions 2509-2649]
CCTTTGACGTTGGAGTCCACGTTCTTT
[37 nt withheld, positions 2677-2713]
ACTCTATCTCGGGCTATTCTTTTGATTTATAAGGGATTTTGCCGATTTCGGTCTATTGGTTAAAAAATGA
GCTGATTTAACAAAAATTTAACGGGAATTTTAACAAAATATTAACGTTTACAATTTTATGGTGCACTCTC
AGTACAATCTGCTCTGATGCCGCATAGTTAAGCCAGCCCCGACACCCGCCAACACCCGCTGACGCGCCCT
GACGGGCTTGTCTGCTCCCGGCATCCGCTTACAGACAAGCTGTGACCGTCTCCGGGAGCTGCATGTGTCA
GAGGTTTTCACCGTCATCACCGAAACGCGCGAGACGAAAGGGCCTCGTGATACGCCTATTTTTATAGGTT
AATGTCATGATAATAATGGTTTCTTAGACGTCAGGTGGCACTTTTCGGGGAAATGTGCGCGGAACCCCTA
TTTGTTTATTTTTCTAAATACATTCAAATATGTATCCGCTCATGAGACAATAACCCTGATAAATGCTTCA
ATAATATTGAAAAAGGAAGAGTATGAGTATTCAACATTTCCGTGTCGCCCTTATTCCCTTTTTTGCGGCA
TTTTGCCTTCCTGTTTTTGCTCACCCAGAAACGCTGGTGAAAGTAAAAGATGCTGAAGATCAGTTGGGTG
CACGAGTGGGTTACATCGAACTGGATCTCAACAGCGGTAAGATCCTTGAGAGTTTTCGCCCCGAAGAACG
TTTTCCAATGATGAGCACTTTTAAAGTTCTGCTATGTGGCGCGGTATTATCCCGTATTGACGCCGGGCAA
GAGCAACTCGGTCGCCGCATACACTATTCTCAGAATGACTTGGTTGAGTACTCACCAGTCACAGAAAAGC
ATCTTACGGATGGCATGACAGTAAGAGAATTATGCAGTGCTGCCATAACCATGAGTGATAACACTGCGGC
CAACTTACTTCTGACAACGATCGGAGGACCGAAGGAGCTAACCGCTTTTTTGCACAACATGGGGGATCAT
GTAACTCGCCTTGATCGTTGGGAACCGGAGCTGAATGAAGCCATACCAAACGACGAGCGTGACACCACGA
TGCCTGTAGCAATGGCAACAACGTTGCGCAAACTATTAACTGGCGAACTACTTACTCTAGCTTCCCGGCA
ACAATTAATAGACTGGATGGAGGCGGATAAAGTTGCAGGACCACTTCTGCGCTCGGCCCTTCCGGCTGGC
TGGTTTATTGCTGATAAATCTGGAGCCGGTGAGCGTGGGTCTCGCGGTATCATTGCAGCACTGGGGCCAG
ATGGTAAGCCCTCCCGTATCGTAGTTATCTACACGACGGGGAGTCAGGCAACTATGGATGAACGAAATAG
ACAGATCGCTGAGATAGGTGCCTCACTGATTAAGCATTGGTAACTGTCAGACCAAGTTTACTCATATATA
CTTTAGATTGATTTAAAACTTCATTTTTAATTTAAAAGGATCTAGGTGAAGATCCTTTTTGATAATCTCA
TGACCAAAATCCCTTAACGTGAGTTTTCGTTCCACTGAGCGTCAGACCCCGTAGAAAAGATCAAAGGATC
TTCTTGAGATCCTTTTTTTCTGCGCGTAATCTGCTGCTTGCAAACAAAAAAACCACCGCTACCAGCGGTG
GTTTGTTTGCCGGATCAAGAGCTACCAACTCTTTTTCCGAAGGTAACTGGCTTCAGCAGAGCGCAGATAC
CAAATACTGTTCTTCTAGTGTAGCCGTAGTTAGGCCACCACTTCAAGAACTCTGTAGCACCGCCTACATA
CCTCGCTCTGCTAATCCTGTTACCAGTGGCTGCTGCCAGTGGCGATAAGTCGTGTCTTACCGGGTTGGAC
TCAAGACGATAGTTACCGGATAAGGCGCAGCGGTCGGGCTGAACGGGGGGTTCGTGCACACAGCCCAGCT
TGGAGCGAACGACCTACACCGAACTGAGATACCTACAGCGTGAGCTATGAGAAAGCGCCACGCTTCCCGA
AGGGAGAAAGGCGGACAGGTATCCGGTAAGCGGCAGGGTCGGAACAGGAGAGCGCACGAGGGAGCTTCCA
GGGGGAAACGCCTGGTATCTTTATAGTCCTGTCGGGTTTCGCCACCTCTGACTTGAGCGTCGATTTTTGT
GATGCTCGTCAGGGGGGCGGAGCCTATGGAAAAACGCCAGCAACGCGGCCTTTTTACGGTTCCTGGCCTT
TTGCTGGCCTTTTGCTCACATGT
